>Addgene plasmid #112093 | pCMV_BE4max | addgene full sequence | sequence record 442712 | Addgene NGS Result
CCCACTTGGCAGTACATCAAGTGTATCATATGCCAAGTACGCCCCCTATTGACGTCAATGACGGTAAATG
GCCCGCCTGGCATTATGCCCAGTACATGACCTTATGGGACTTTCCTACTTGGCAGTACATCTACGTATTA
GTCATCGCTATTACCATGGTGATGCGGTTTTGGCAGTACATCAATGGGCGTGGATAGCGGTTTGACTCAC
GGGGATTTCCAAGTCTCCACCCCATTGACGTCAATGGGAGTTTGTTTTGGCACCAAAATCAACGGGACTT
TCCAAAATGTCGTAACAACTCCGCCCCATTGACGCAAATGGGCGGTAGGCGTGTACGGTGGGAGGTCTAT
ATAAGCAGAGCTGGTTTAGTGAACCGTCAGATCCGCTAGAGATCCGCGGCCGCTAATACGACTCACTATA
GGGAGAGCCGCCACCATGAAACGGACAGCCGACGGAAGCGAGTTCGAGTCACCAAAGAAGAAGCGGAAAG
TCAGTTCAGAGACTGGGCCTGTCGCCGTCGATCCAACCCTGCGCCGCCGGATTGAACCTCACGAGTTTGA
AGTGTTCTTTGACCCCCGGGAGCTGAGAAAGGAGACATGCCTGCTGTACGAGATCAACTGGGGAGGCAGG
CACTCCATCTGGAGGCACACCTCTCAGAACACAAATAAGCACGTGGAGGTGAACTTCATCGAGAAGTTTA
CCACAGAGCGGTACTTCTGCCCCAATACCAGATGTAGCATCACATGGTTTCTGAGCTGGTCCCCTTGCGG
AGAGTGTAGCAGGGCCATCACCGAGTTCCTGTCCAGATATCCACACGTGACACTGTTTATCTACATCGCC
AGGCTGTATCACCACGCAGACCCAAGGAATAGGCAGGGCCTGCGCGATCTGATCAGCTCCGGCGTGACCA
TCCAGATCATGACAGAGCAGGAGTCCGGCTACTGCTGGCGGAACTTCGTGAATTATTCTCCTAGCAACGA
GGCCCACTGGCCTAGGTACCCACACCTGTGGGTGCGCCTGTACGTGCTGGAGCTGTATTGCATCATCCTG
GGCCTGCCCCCTTGTCTGAATATCCTGCGGAGAAAGCAGCCCCAGCTGACCTTCTTTACAATCGCCCTGC
AGTCTTGTCACTATCAGAGGCTGCCACCCCACATCCTGTGGGCCACAGGCCTGAAGTCTGGCGGATCTAG
CGGAGGATCCTCTGGCAGCGAGACACCAGGAACAAGCGAGTCAGCAACACCAGAGAGCAGTGGCGGCAGC
AGCGGCGGCAGCGACAAGAAGTACAGCATCGGCCTGGCCATCGGCACCAACTCTGTGGGCTGGGCCGTGA
TCACCGACGAGTACAAGGTGCCCAGCAAGAAATTCAAGGTGCTGGGCAACACCGACCGGCACAGCATCAA
GAAGAACCTGATCGGAGCCCTGCTGTTCGACAGCGGCGAAACAGCCGAGGCCACCCGGCTGAAGAGAACC
GCCAGAAGAAGATACACCAGACGGAAGAACCGGATCTGCTATCTGCAAGAGATCTTCAGCAACGAGATGG
CCAAGGTGGACGACAGCTTCTTCCACAGACTGGAAGAGTCCTTCCTGGTGGAAGAGGATAAGAAGCACGA
GCGGCACCCCATCTTCGGCAACATCGTGGACGAGGTGGCCTACCACGAGAAGTACCCCACCATCTACCAC
CTGAGAAAGAAACTGGTGGACAGCACCGACAAGGCCGACCTGCGGCTGATCTATCTGGCCCTGGCCCACA
TGATCAAGTTCCGGGGCCACTTCCTGATCGAGGGCGACCTGAACCCCGACAACAGCGACGTGGACAAGCT
GTTCATCCAGCTGGTGCAGACCTACAACCAGCTGTTCGAGGAAAACCCCATCAACGCCAGCGGCGTGGAC
GCCAAGGCCATCCTGTCTGCCAGACTGAGCAAGAGCAGACGGCTGGAAAATCTGATCGCCCAGCTGCCCG
GCGAGAAGAAGAATGGCCTGTTCGGAAACCTGATTGCCCTGAGCCTGGGCCTGACCCCCAACTTCAAGAG
CAACTTCGACCTGGCCGAGGATGCCAAACTGCAGCTGAGCAAGGACACCTACGACGACGACCTGGACAAC
CTGCTGGCCCAGATCGGCGACCAGTACGCCGACCTGTTTCTGGCCGCCAAGAACCTGTCCGACGCCATCC
TGCTGAGCGACATCCTGAGAGTGAACACCGAGATCACCAAGGCCCCCCTGAGCGCCTCTATGATCAAGAG
ATACGACGAGCACCACCAGGACCTGACCCTGCTGAAAGCTCTCGTGCGGCAGCAGCTGCCTGAGAAGTAC
AAAGAGATTTTCTTCGACCAGAGCAAGAACGGCTACGCCGGCTACATTGACGGCGGAGCCAGCCAGGAAG
AGTTCTACAAGTTCATCAAGCCCATCCTGGAAAAGATGGACGGCACCGAGGAACTGCTCGTGAAGCTGAA
CAGAGAGGACCTGCTGCGGAAGCAGCGGACCTTCGACAACGGCAGCATCCCCCACCAGATCCACCTGGGA
GAGCTGCACGCCATTCTGCGGCGGCAGGAAGATTTTTACCCATTCCTGAAGGACAACCGGGAAAAGATCG
AGAAGATCCTGACCTTCCGCATCCCCTACTACGTGGGCCCTCTGGCCAGGGGAAACAGCAGATTCGCCTG
GATGACCAGAAAGAGCGAGGAAACCATCACCCCCTGGAACTTCGAGGAAGTGGTGGACAAGGGCGCTTCC
GCCCAGAGCTTCATCGAGCGGATGACCAACTTCGATAAGAACCTGCCCAACGAGAAGGTGCTGCCCAAGC
ACAGCCTGCTGTACGAGTACTTCACCGTGTATAACGAGCTGACCAAAGTGAAATACGTGACCGAGGGAAT
GAGAAAGCCCGCCTTCCTGAGCGGCGAGCAGAAAAAGGCCATCGTGGACCTGCTGTTCAAGACCAACCGG
AAAGTGACCGTGAAGCAGCTGAAAGAGGACTACTTCAAGAAAATCGAGTGCTTCGACTCCGTGGAAATCT
CCGGCGTGGAAGATCGGTTCAACGCCTCCCTGGGCACATACCACGATCTGCTGAAAATTATCAAGGACAA
GGACTTCCTGGACAATGAGGAAAACGAGGACATTCTGGAAGATATCGTGCTGACCCTGACACTGTTTGAG
GACAGAGAGATGATCGAGGAACGGCTGAAAACCTATGCCCACCTGTTCGACGACAAAGTGATGAAGCAGC
TGAAGCGGCGGAGATACACCGGCTGGGGCAGGCTGAGCCGGAAGCTGATCAACGGCATCCGGGACAAGCA
GTCCGGCAAGACAATCCTGGATTTCCTGAAGTCCGACGGCTTCGCCAACAGAAACTTCATGCAGCTGATC
CACGACGACAGCCTGACCTTTAAAGAGGACATCCAGAAAGCCCAGGTGTCCGGCCAGGGCGATAGCCTGC
ACGAGCACATTGCCAATCTGGCCGGCAGCCCCGCCATTAAGAAGGGCATCCTGCAGACAGTGAAGGTGGT
GGACGAGCTCGTGAAAGTGATGGGCCGGCACAAGCCCGAGAACATCGTGATCGAAATGGCCAGAGAGAAC
CAGACCACCCAGAAGGGACAGAAGAACAGCCGCGAGAGAATGAAGCGGATCGAAGAGGGCATCAAAGAGC
TGGGCAGCCAGATCCTGAAAGAACACCCCGTGGAAAACACCCAGCTGCAGAACGAGAAGCTGTACCTGTA
CTACCTGCAGAATGGGCGGGATATGTACGTGGACCAGGAACTGGACATCAACCGGCTGTCCGACTACGAT
GTGGACCATATCGTGCCTCAGAGCTTTCTGAAGGACGACTCCATCGACAACAAGGTGCTGACCAGAAGCG
ACAAGAACCGGGGCAAGAGCGACAACGTGCCCTCCGAAGAGGTCGTGAAGAAGATGAAGAACTACTGGCG
GCAGCTGCTGAACGCCAAGCTGATTACCCAGAGAAAGTTCGACAATCTGACCAAGGCCGAAAGAGGCGGC
CTGAGCGAACTGGATAAGGCCGGCTTCATCAAGAGACAGCTGGTGGAAACCCGGCAGATCACAAAGCACG
TGGCACAGATCCTGGACTCCCGGATGAACACTAAGTACGACGAGAATGACAAGCTGATCCGGGAAGTGAA
AGTGATCACCCTGAAGTCCAAGCTGGTGTCCGATTTCCGGAAGGATTTCCAGTTTTACAAAGTGCGCGAG
ATCAACAACTACCACCACGCCCACGACGCCTACCTGAACGCCGTCGTGGGAACCGCCCTGATCAAAAAGT
ACCCTAAGCTGGAAAGCGAGTTCGTGTACGGCGACTACAAGGTGTACGACGTGCGGAAGATGATCGCCAA
GAGCGAGCAGGAAATCGGCAAGGCTACCGCCAAGTACTTCTTCTACAGCAACATCATGAACTTTTTCAAG
ACCGAGATTACCCTGGCCAACGGCGAGATCCGGAAGCGGCCTCTGATCGAGACAAACGGCGAAACCGGGG
AGATCGTGTGGGATAAGGGCCGGGATTTTGCCACCGTGCGGAAAGTGCTGAGCATGCCCCAAGTGAATAT
CGTGAAAAAGACCGAGGTGCAGACAGGCGGCTTCAGCAAAGAGTCTATCCTGCCCAAGAGGAACAGCGAT
AAGCTGATCGCCAGAAAGAAGGACTGGGACCCTAAGAAGTACGGCGGCTTCGACAGCCCCACCGTGGCCT
ATTCTGTGCTGGTGGTGGCCAAAGTGGAAAAGGGCAAGTCCAAGAAACTGAAGAGTGTGAAAGAGCTGCT
GGGGATCACCATCATGGAAAGAAGCAGCTTCGAGAAGAATCCCATCGACTTTCTGGAAGCCAAGGGCTAC
AAAGAAGTGAAAAAGGACCTGATCATCAAGCTGCCTAAGTACTCCCTGTTCGAGCTGGAAAACGGCCGGA
AGAGAATGCTGGCCTCTGCCGGCGAACTGCAGAAGGGAAACGAACTGGCCCTGCCCTCCAAATATGTGAA
CTTCCTGTACCTGGCCAGCCACTATGAGAAGCTGAAGGGCTCCCCCGAGGATAATGAGCAGAAACAGCTG
TTTGTGGAACAGCACAAGCACTACCTGGACGAGATCATCGAGCAGATCAGCGAGTTCTCCAAGAGAGTGA
TCCTGGCCGACGCTAATCTGGACAAAGTGCTGTCCGCCTACAACAAGCACCGGGATAAGCCCATCAGAGA
GCAGGCCGAGAATATCATCCACCTGTTTACCCTGACCAATCTGGGAGCCCCTGCCGCCTTCAAGTACTTT
GACACCACCATCGACCGGAAGAGGTACACCAGCACCAAAGAGGTGCTGGACGCCACCCTGATCCACCAGA
GCATCACCGGCCTGTACGAGACACGGATCGACCTGTCTCAGCTGGGAGGTGACAGCGGCGGGAGCGGCGG
GAGCGGGGGGAGCACTAATCTGAGCGACATCATTGAGAAGGAGACTGGGAAACAGCTGGTCATTCAGGAG
TCCATCCTGATGCTGCCTGAGGAGGTGGAGGAAGTGATCGGCAACAAGCCAGAGTCTGACATCCTGGTGC
ACACCGCCTACGACGAGTCCACAGATGAGAATGTGATGCTGCTGACCTCTGACGCCCCCGAGTATAAGCC
TTGGGCCCTGGTCATCCAGGATTCTAACGGCGAGAATAAGATCAAGATGCTGAGCGGAGGATCCGGAGGA
TCTGGAGGCAGCACCAACCTGTCTGACATCATCGAGAAGGAGACAGGCAAGCAGCTGGTCATCCAGGAGA
GCATCCTGATGCTGCCCGAAGAAGTCGAAGAAGTGATCGGAAACAAGCCTGAGAGCGATATCCTGGTCCA
TACCGCCTACGACGAGAGTACCGACGAAAATGTGATGCTGCTGACATCCGACGCCCCAGAGTATAAGCCC
TGGGCTCTGGTCATCCAGGATTCCAACGGAGAGAACAAAATCAAAATGCTGTCTGGCGGCTCAAAAAGAA
CCGCCGACGGCAGCGAATTCGAGCCCAAGAAGAAGAGGAAAGTCTAACCGGTCATCATCACCATCACCAT
TGAGTTTAAACCCGCTGATCAGCCTCGACTGTGCCTTCTAGTTGCCAGCCATCTGTTGTTTGCCCCTCCC
CCGTGCCTTCCTTGACCCTGGAAGGTGCCACTCCCACTGTCCTTTCCTAATAAAATGAGGAAATTGCATC
GCATTGTCTGAGTAGGTGTCATTCTATTCTGGGGGGTGGGGTGGGGCAGGACAGCAAGGGGGAGGATTGG
GAAGACAATAGCAGGCATGCTGGGGATGCGGTGGGCTCTATGGCTTCTGAGGCGGAAAGAACCAGCTGGG
GCTCGATACCGTCGACCTCTAGCTAGAGCTTGGCGTAATCATGGTCATAGCTGTTTCCTGTGTGAAATTG
TTATCCGCTCACAATTCCACACAACATACGAGCCGGAAGCATAAAGTGTAAAGCCTAGGGTGCCTAATGA
GTGAGCTAACTCACATTAATTGCGTTGCGCTCACTGCCCGCTTTCCAGTCGGGAAACCTGTCGTGCCAGC
TGCATTAATGAATCGGCCAACGCGCGGGGAGAGGCGGTTTGCGTATTGGGCGCACTTCCGCTTCCTCGCT
CACTGACTCGCTGCGCTCGGTCGTTCGGCTGCGGCGAGCGGTATCAGCTCACTCAAAGGCGGTAATACGG
TTATCCACAGAATCAGGGGATAACGCAGGAAAGAACATGTGAGCAAAAGGCCAGCAAAAGGCCAGGAACC
GTAAAAAGGCCGCGTTGCTGGCGTTTTTCCATAGGCTCCGCCCCCCTGACGAGCATCACAAAAATCGACG
CTCAAGTCAGAGGTGGCGAAACCCGACAGGACTATAAAGATACCAGGCGTTTCCCCCTGGAAGCTCCCTC
GTGCGCTCTCCTGTTCCGACCCTGCCGCTTACCGGATACCTGTCCGCCTTTCTCCCTTCGGGAAGCGTGG
CGCTTTCTCATAGCTCACGCTGTAGGTATCTCAGTTCGGTGTAGGTCGTTCGCTCCAAGCTGGGCTGTGT
GCACGAACCCCCCGTTCAGCCCGACCGCTGCGCCTTATCCGGTAACTATCGTCTTGAGTCCAACCCGGTA
AGACACGACTTATCGCCACTGGCAGCAGCCACTGGTAACAGGATTAGCAGAGCGAGGTATGTAGGCGGTG
CTACAGAGTTCTTGAAGTGGTGGCCTAACTACGGCTACACTAGAAGAACAGTATTTGGTATCTGCGCTCT
GCTGAAGCCAGTTACCTTCGGAAAAAGAGTTGGTAGCTCTTGATCCGGCAAACAAACCACCGCTGGTAGC
GGTGGTTTTTTTGTTTGCAAGCAGCAGATTACGCGCAGAAAAAAAGGATCTCAAGAAGATCCTTTGATCT
TTTCTACGGGGTCTGACACTCAGTGGAACGAAAACTCACGTTAAGGGATTTTGGTCATGAGATTATCAAA
AAGGATCTTCACCTAGATCCTTTTAAATTAAAAATGAAGTTTTAAATCAATCTAAAGTATATATGAGTAA
ACTTGGTCTGACAGTTACCAATGCTTAATCAGTGAGGCACCTATCTCAGCGATCTGTCTATTTCGTTCAT
CCATAGTTGCCTGACTCCCCGTCGTGTAGATAACTACGATACGGGAGGGCTTACCATCTGGCCCCAGTGC
TGCAATGATACCGCGGGACCCACGCTCACCGGCTCCAGATTTATCAGCAATAAACCAGCCAGCCGGAAGG
GCCGAGCGCAGAAGTGGTCCTGCAACTTTATCCGCCTCCATCCAGTCTATTAATTGTTGCCGGGAAGCTA
GAGTAAGTAGTTCGCCAGTTAATAGTTTGCGCAACGTTGTTGCCATTGCTACAGGCATCGTGGTGTCACG
CTCGTCGTTTGGTATGGCTTCATTCAGCTCCGGTTCCCAACGATCAAGGCGAGTTACATGATCCCCCATG
TTGTGCAAAAAAGCGGTTAGCTCCTTCGGTCCTCCGATCGTTGTCAGAAGTAAGTTGGCCGCAGTGTTAT
CACTCATGGTTATGGCAGCACTGCATAATTCTCTTACTGTCATGCCATCCGTAAGATGCTTTTCTGTGAC
TGGTGAGTACTCAACCAAGTCATTCTGAGAATAGTGTATGCGGCGACCGAGTTGCTCTTGCCCGGCGTCA
ATACGGGATAATACCGCGCCACATAGCAGAACTTTAAAAGTGCTCATCATTGGAAAACGTTCTTCGGGGC
GAAAACTCTCAAGGATCTTACCGCTGTTGAGATCCAGTTCGATGTAACCCACTCGTGCACCCAACTGATC
TTCAGCATCTTTTACTTTCACCAGCGTTTCTGGGTGAGCAAAAACAGGAAGGCAAAATGCCGCAAAAAAG
GGAATAAGGGCGACACGGAAATGTTGAATACTCATACTCTTCCTTTTTCAATATTATTGAAGCATTTATC
AGGGTTATTGTCTCATGAGCGGATACATATTTGAATGTATTTAGAAAAATAAACAAATAGGGGTTCCGCG
CACATTTCCCCGAAAAGTGCCACCTGACGTCGACGGATCGGGAGATCGATCTCCCGATCCCCTAGGGTCG
ACTCTCAGTACAATCTGCTCTGATGCCGCATAGTTAAGCCAGTATCTGCTCCCTGCTTGTGTGTTGGAGG
TCGCTGAGTAGTGCGCGAGCAAAATTTAAGCTACAACAAGGCAAGGCTTGACCGACAATTGCATGAAGAA
TCTGCTTAGGGTTAGGCGTTTTGCGCTGCTTCGCGATGTACGGGCCAGATATACGCGTTGACATTGATTA
TTGACTAGTTATTAATAGTAATCAATTACGGGGTCATTAGTTCATAGCCCATATATGGAGTTCCGCGTTA
CATAACTTACGGTAAATGGCCCGCCTGGCTGACCGCCCAACGACCCCCGCCCATTGACGTCAATAATGAC
GTATGTTCCCATAGTAACGCCAATAGGGACTTTCCATTGACGTCAATGGGTGGAGTATTTACGGTAAACT
G
Features (pLannotate 1.2.2; 18 found; start..end, strand, type, name):
    159..362     +  promoter       CMV promoter: human cytomegalovirus (CMV) immediate early promoter
    404..422     +  promoter       T7 promoter: promoter for bacteriophage T7 RNA polymerase
    493..1176    +  CDS            Apobec1: ABEC1_RAT - Experimental evidence at protein level: Swiss-Prot protein existence level 1. Catalytic component of the apolipoprotein B mRNA editing enzyme complex which is responsible for the postranscriptional editing of a CAA codon for Gln to a UAA codon for stop in the APOB mRNA. May also play a role in the epigenetic regulation of gene expression by participating in DNA demethylation. From Rattus norvegicus (Rat).
   1273..2874    +  CDS            dCas9(N): N-terminal portion of catalytically inactive Streptococcus pyogenes dCas9 carrying the D10A mutation (Zetsche et al., 2015)
   2875..5369    +  CDS            Cas9(C) (fragment): C-terminal portion of Streptococcus pyogenes Cas9 (Zetsche et al., 2015)
   5683..5931    +  CDS            UGI: UNGI_BPPB2 - Experimental evidence at protein level: Swiss-Prot protein existence level 1. This protein binds specifically and reversibly to the host uracil-DNA glycosylase, preventing removal of uracil residues from PBS2 DNA by the host uracil-excision repair system. From Bacillus phage PBS2 (Bacteriophage PBS2).
   6049..6273    +  polyA_signal   bGH poly(A) signal: bovine growth hormone polyadenylation signal
   6277..6298    +  promoter       SV40 promoter (fragment): SV40 enhancer and early promoter
   6303..6319    +  misc_feature   MCS (fragment): pBluescript multiple cloning site
   6368..6384    -  protein_bind   lac operator: The lac repressor binds to the lac operator to inhibit transcription in E. coli. This inhibition can be relieved by adding lactose or isopropyl-β-D-thiogalactopyranoside (IPTG). lac repressor encoded by lacI
   6392..6422    -  promoter       lac promoter: promoter for the E. coli lac operon
   6437..6458    -  protein_bind   CAP binding site: CAP binding activates transcription in the presence of cAMP. E. coli catabolite activator protein
   6471..6563    -  CDS            lacI (fragment): lac repressor; lacI; The lac repressor binds to the lac operator to inhibit transcription in E. coli. This inhibition can be relieved by adding lactose or isopropyl-β-D-thiogalactopyranoside (IPTG).
   6746..7334    -  rep_origin     ori: high-copy-number ColE1/pMB1/pBR322/pUC origin of replication
   7505..8365    -  CDS            AmpR: β-lactamase; bla; confers resistance to ampicillin, carbenicillin, and related antibiotics
   8366..8470    -  promoter       AmpR promoter: bla
   8541..8585    -  misc_feature   bom (fragment): basis of mobility region from pBR322
   8740..158     +  enhancer       CMV enhancer (across the origin): human cytomegalovirus immediate early enhancer
