>Addgene plasmid #112093 | pCMV_BE4max Sequencing Result | analyzer sequence | sequence record 213986
ATATGCCAAGTACGCCCCCTATTGACGTCAATGACGGTAAATGGCCCGCCTGGCATTATGCCCAGTACAT
GACCTTATGGGACTTTCCTACTTGGCAGTACATCTACGTATTAGTCATCGCTATTACCATGGTGATGCGG
TTTTGGCAGTACATCAATGGGCGTGGATAGCGGTTTGACTCACGGGGATTTCCAAGTCTCCACCCCATTG
ACGTCAATGGGAGTTTGTTTTGGCACCAAAATCAACGGGACTTTCCAAAATGTCGTAACAACTCCGCCCC
ATTGACGCAAATGGGCGGTAGGCGTGTACGGTGGGAGGTCTATATAAGCAGAGCTGGTTTAGTGAACCGT
CAGATCCGCTAGAGATCCGCGGCCGCTAATACGACTCACTATAGGGAGAGCCGCCACCATGAAACGGACA
GCCGACGGAAGCGAGTTCGAGTCACCAAAGAAGAAGCGGAAAGTCTCCTCAGAGACTGGGCCTGTCGCCG
TCGATCCAACCCTGCGCCGCCGGATTGAACCTCACGAGTTTGAAGTGTTCTTTGACCCCCGGGAGCTGAG
AAAGGAGACATGCCTGCTGTACGAGATCAACTGGGGAGGCAGGCACTCCATCTGGAGGCACACCTCTCAG
AACACAAATAAGCACGTGGAGGTGAACTTCATCGAGAAGTTTACCACAGAGCGGTACTTCTGCCCCAATA
CCAGATGTAGCATCACATGGTTTCTGAGCTGGTCCCCTTGCGGAGAGTGTAGCAGGGCCATCACCGAGTT
CCTGTCCAGATATCCACACGTGACACTGTTTATCTACATCGCCAGGCTGTATCACCACGCAGACCCAAGG
AATAGGCAGGGCCTGCGCGATCTGATCAGCTCCGGCGTGACCATCCAGATCATGACAGAGCAGGAGTCCG
GCTACTGCTGGCGGAACTTCGTGAATTATTCTCCTAGCAACGAGGCCCACTGGCCTAGGTACCCACACCT
GTGGGTGCGCCTGTACGTGCTGGAGCTGTATTGCATCATCCTGGGCCTGCCCCCTTGTCTGAATATCCTG
CGGAGAAAGCAGCCCCAGCTGACCTTCTTTACAATCGCCCTGCAGTCTTGTCACTATCAGAGGCTGCCAC
CCCACATCCTGTGGGCCACAGGCCTGAAGTCTGGAGGATCTAGCGGAGGATCCTCTGGCAGCGAGACACC
AGGAACAAGCGAGTCAGCAACACCAGAGAGCAGTGGCGGCAGCAGCGGCGGCAGCGACAAGAAGTACAGC
ATCGGCCTGGCCATCGGCACCAACTCTGTGGGCTGGGCCGTGATCACCGACGAGTACAAGGTGCCCAGCA
AGAAATTCAAGGTGCTGGGCAACACCGACCGGCACAGCATCAAGAAGAACCTGATCGGAGCCCTGCTGTT
CGACAGCGGCGAAACAGCCGAGGCCACCCGGCTGAAGAGAACCGCCAGAAGAAGATACACCAGACGGAAG
AACCGGATCTGCTATCTGCAAGAGATCTTCAGCAACGAGATGGCCAAGGTGGACGACAGCTTCTTCCACA
GACTGGAAGAGTCCTTCCTGGTGGAAGAGGATAAGAAGCACGAGCGGCACCCCATCTTCGGCAACATCGT
GGACGAGGTGGCCTACCACGAGAAGTACCCCACCATCTACCACCTGAGAAAGAAACTGGTGGACAGCACC
GACAAGGCCGACCTGCGGCTGATCTATCTGGCCCTGGCCCACATGATCAAGTTCCGGGGCCACTTCCTGA
TCGAGGGCGACCTGAACCCCGACAACAGCGACGTGGACAAGCTGTTCATCCAGCTGGTGCAGACCTACAA
CCAGCTGTTCGAGGAAAACCCCATCAACGCCAGCGGCGTGGACGCCAAGGCCATCCTGTCTGCCAGACTG
AGCAAGAGCAGACGGCTGGAAAATCTGATCGCCCAGCTGCCCGGCGAGAAGAAGAATGGCCTGTTCGGAA
ACCTGATTGCCCTGAGCCTGGGCCTGACCCCCAACTTCAAGAGCAACTTCGACCTGGCCGAGGATGCCAA
ACTGCAGCTGAGCAAGGACACCTACGACGACGACCTGGACAACCTGCTGGCCCAGATCGGCGACCAGTAC
GCCGACCTGTTTCTGGCCGCCAAGAACCTGTCCGACGCCATCCTGCTGAGCGACATCCTGAGAGTGAACA
CCGAGATCACCAAGGCCCCCCTGAGCGCCTCTATGATCAAGAGATACGACGAGCACCACCAGGACCTGAC
CCTGCTGAAAGCTCTCGTGCGGCAGCAGCTGCCTGAGAAGTACAAAGAGATTTTCTTCGACCAGAGCAAG
AACGGCTACGCCGGCTACATTGACGGCGGAGCCAGCCAGGAAGAGTTCTACAAGTTCATCAAGCCCATCC
TGGAAAAGATGGACGGCACCGAGGAACTGCTCGTGAAGCTGAACAGAGAGGACCTGCTGCGGAAGCAGCG
GACCTTCGACAACGGCAGCATCCCCCACCAGATCCACCTGGGAGAGCTGCACGCCATTCTGCGGCGGCAG
GAAGATTTTTACCCATTCCTGAAGGACAACCGGGAAAAGATCGAGAAGATCCTGACCTTCCGCATCCCCT
ACTACGTGGGCCCTCTGGCCAGGGGAAACAGCAGATTCGCCTGGATGACCAGAAAGAGCGAGGAAACCAT
CACCCCCTGGAACTTCGAGGAAGTGGTGGACAAGGGCGCTTCCGCCCAGAGCTTCATCGAGCGGATGACC
AACTTCGATAAGAACCTGCCCAACGAGAAGGTGCTGCCCAAGCACAGCCTGCTGTACGAGTACTTCACCG
TGTATAACGAGCTGACCAAAGTGAAATACGTGACCGAGGGAATGAGAAAGCCCGCCTTCCTGAGCGGCGA
GCAGAAAAAGGCCATCGTGGACCTGCTGTTCAAGACCAACCGGAAAGTGACCGTGAAGCAGCTGAAAGAG
GACTACTTCAAGAAAATCGAGTGCTTCGACTCCGTGGAAATCTCCGGCGTGGAAGATCGGTTCAACGCCT
CCCTGGGCACATACCACGATCTGCTGAAAATTATCAAGGACAAGGACTTCCTGGACAATGAGGAAAACGA
GGACATTCTGGAAGATATCGTGCTGACCCTGACACTGTTTGAGGACAGAGAGATGATCGAGGAACGGCTG
AAAACCTATGCCCACCTGTTCGACGACAAAGTGATGAAGCAGCTGAAGCGGCGGAGATACACCGGCTGGG
GCAGGCTGAGCCGGAAGCTGATCAACGGCATCCGGGACAAGCAGTCCGGCAAGACAATCCTGGATTTCCT
GAAGTCCGACGGCTTCGCCAACAGAAACTTCATGCAGCTGATCCACGACGACAGCCTGACCTTTAAAGAG
GACATCCAGAAAGCCCAGGTGTCCGGCCAGGGCGATAGCCTGCACGAGCACATTGCCAATCTGGCCGGCA
GCCCCGCCATTAAGAAGGGCATCCTGCAGACAGTGAAGGTGGTGGACGAGCTCGTGAAAGTGATGGGCCG
GCACAAGCCCGAGAACATCGTGATCGAAATGGCCAGAGAGAACCAGACCACCCAGAAGGGACAGAAGAAC
AGCCGCGAGAGAATGAAGCGGATCGAAGAGGGCATCAAAGAGCTGGGCAGCCAGATCCTGAAAGAACACC
CCGTGGAAAACACCCAGCTGCAGAACGAGAAGCTGTACCTGTACTACCTGCAGAATGGGCGGGATATGTA
CGTGGACCAGGAACTGGACATCAACCGGCTGTCCGACTACGATGTGGACCATATCGTGCCTCAGAGCTTT
CTGAAGGACGACTCCATCGACAACAAGGTGCTGACCAGAAGCGACAAGAACCGGGGCAAGAGCGACAACG
TGCCCTCCGAAGAGGTCGTGAAGAAGATGAAGAACTACTGGCGGCAGCTGCTGAACGCCAAGCTGATTAC
CCAGAGAAAGTTCGACAATCTGACCAAGGCCGAGAGAGGCGGCCTGAGCGAACTGGATAAGGCCGGCTTC
ATCAAGAGACAGCTGGTGGAAACCCGGCAGATCACAAAGCACGTGGCACAGATCCTGGACTCCCGGATGA
ACACTAAGTACGACGAGAATGACAAGCTGATCCGGGAAGTGAAAGTGATCACCCTGAAGTCCAAGCTGGT
GTCCGATTTCCGGAAGGATTTCCAGTTTTACAAAGTGCGCGAGATCAACAACTACCACCACGCCCACGAC
GCCTACCTGAACGCCGTCGTGGGAACCGCCCTGATCAAAAAGTACCCTAAGCTGGAAAGCGAGTTCGTGT
ACGGCGACTACAAGGTGTACGACGTGCGGAAGATGATCGCCAAGAGCGAGCAGGAAATCGGCAAGGCTAC
CGCCAAGTACTTCTTCTACAGCAACATCATGAACTTTTTCAAGACCGAGATTACCCTGGCCAACGGCGAG
ATCCGGAAGCGGCCTCTGATCGAGACAAACGGCGAAACCGGGGAGATCGTGTGGGATAAGGGCCGGGATT
TTGCCACCGTGCGGAAAGTGCTGAGCATGCCCCAAGTGAATATCGTGAAAAAGACCGAGGTGCAGACAGG
CGGCTTCAGCAAAGAGTCTATCCTGCCCAAGAGGAACAGCGATAAGCTGATCGCCAGAAAGAAGGACTGG
GACCCTAAGAAGTACGGCGGCTTCGACAGCCCCACCGTGGCCTATTCTGTGCTGGTGGTGGCCAAAGTGG
AAAAGGGCAAGTCCAAGAAACTGAAGAGTGTGAAAGAGCTGCTGGGGATCACCATCATGGAAAGAAGCAG
CTTCGAGAAGAATCCCATCGACTTTCTGGAAGCCAAGGGCTACAAAGAAGTGAAAAAGGACCTGATCATC
AAGCTGCCTAAGTACTCCCTGTTCGAGCTGGAAAACGGCCGGAAGAGAATGCTGGCCTCTGCCGGCGAAC
TGCAGAAGGGAAACGAACTGGCCCTGCCCTCCAAATATGTGAACTTCCTGTACCTGGCCAGCCACTATGA
GAAGCTGAAGGGCTCCCCCGAGGATAATGAGCAGAAACAGCTGTTTGTGGAACAGCACAAGCACTACCTG
GACGAGATCATCGAGCAGATCAGCGAGTTCTCCAAGAGAGTGATCCTGGCCGACGCTAATCTGGACAAAG
TGCTGTCCGCCTACAACAAGCACCGGGATAAGCCCATCAGAGAGCAGGCCGAGAATATCATCCACCTGTT
TACCCTGACCAATCTGGGAGCCCCTGCCGCCTTCAAGTACTTTGACACCACCATCGACCGGAAGAGGTAC
ACCAGCACCAAAGAGGTGCTGGACGCCACCCTGATCCACCAGAGCATCACCGGCCTGTACGAGACACGGA
TCGACCTGTCTCAGCTGGGAGGTGACAGCGGCGGGAGCGGCGGGAGCGGGGGGAGCACTAATCTGAGCGA
CATCATTGAGAAGGAGACTGGGAAACAGCTGGTCATTCAGGAGTCCATCCTGATGCTGCCTGAGGAGGTG
GAGGAAGTGATCGGCAACAAGCCAGAGTCTGACATCCTGGTGCACACCGCCTACGACGAGTCCACAGATG
AGAATGTGATGCTGCTGACCTCTGACGCCCCCGAGTATAAGCCTTGGGCCCTGGTCATCCAGGATTCTAA
CGGCGAGAATAAGATCAAGATGCTGAGCGGAGGATCCGGAGGATCTGGAGGCAGCACCAACCTGTCTGAC
ATCATCGAGAAGGAGACAGGCAAGCAGCTGGTCATCCAGGAGAGCATCCTGATGCTGCCCGAAGAAGTCG
AAGAAGTGATCGGAAACAAGCCTGAGAGCGATATCCTGGTCCATACCGCCTACGACGAGAGTACCGACGA
AAATGTGATGCTGCTGACATCCGACGCCCCAGAGTATAAGCCCTGGGCTCTGGTCATCCAGGATTCCAAC
GGAGAGAACAAAATCAAAATGCTGTCTGGCGGCTCAAAAAGAACCGCCGACGGCAGCGAATTCGAGCCCA
AGAAGAAGAGGAAAGTCTAACCGGTCATCATCACCATCACCATTGAGTTTAAACCCGCTGATCAGCCTCG
ACTGTGCCTTCTAGTTGCCAGCCATCTGTTGTTTGCCCCTCCCCCGTGCCTTCCTTGACCCTGGAAGGTG
CCACTCCCACTGTCCTTTCCTAATAAAATGAGGAAATTGCATCGCATTGTCTGAGTAGGTGTCATTCTAT
TCTGGGGGGTGGGGTGGGGCAGGACAGCAAGGGGGAGGATTGGGAAGACAATAGCAGGCATGCTGGGGAT
GCGGTGGGCTCTATGGCTTCTGAGGCGGAAAGAACCAGCTGGGGCTCGATACCGTCGACCTCTAGCTAGA
GCTTGGCGTAATCATGGTCATAGCTGTTTCCTGTGTGAAATTGTTATCCGCTCACAATTCCACACAACAT
ACGAGCCGGAAGCATAAAGTGTAAAGCCTAGGGTGCCTAATGAGTGAGCTAACTCACATTAATTGCGTTG
CGCTCACTGCCCGCTTTCCAGTCGGGAAACCTGTCGTGCCAGCTGCATTAATGAATCGGCCAACGCGCGG
GGAGAGGCGGTTTGCGTATTGGGCGCTCTTCCGCTTCCTCGCTCACTGACTCGCTGCGCTCGGTCGTTCG
GCTGCGGCGAGCGGTATCAGCTCACTCAAAGGCGGTAATACGGTTATCCACAGAATCAGGGGATAACGCA
GGAAAGAACATGTGAGCAAAAGGCCAGCAAAAGGCCAGGAACCGTAAAAAGGCCGCGTTGCTGGCGTTTT
TCCATAGGCTCCGCCCCCCTGACGAGCATCACAAAAATCGACGCTCAAGTCAGAGGTGGCGAAACCCGAC
AGGACTATAAAGATACCAGGCGTTTCCCCCTGGAAGCTCCCTCGTGCGCTCTCCTGTTCCGACCCTGCCG
CTTACCGGATACCTGTCCGCCTTTCTCCCTTCGGGAAGCGTGGCGCTTTCTCATAGCTCACGCTGTAGGT
ATCTCAGTTCGGTGTAGGTCGTTCGCTCCAAGCTGGGCTGTGTGCACGAACCCCCCGTTCAGCCCGACCG
CTGCGCCTTATCCGGTAACTATCGTCTTGAGTCCAACCCGGTAAGACACGACTTATCGCCACTGGCAGCA
GCCACTGGTAACAGGATTAGCAGAGCGAGGTATGTAGGCGGTGCTACAGAGTTCTTGAAGTGGTGGCCTA
ACTACGGCTACACTAGAAGAACAGTATTTGGTATCTGCGCTCTGCTGAAGCCAGTTACCTTCGGAAAAAG
AGTTGGTAGCTCTTGATCCGGCAAACAAACCACCGCTGGTAGCGGTGGTTTTTTTGTTTGCAAGCAGCAG
ATTACGCGCAGAAAAAAAGGATCTCAAGAAGATCCTTTGATCTTTTCTACGGGGTCTGACACTCAGTGGA
ACGAAAACTCACGTTAAGGGATTTTGGTCATGAGATTATCAAAAAGGATCTTCACCTAGATCCTTTTAAA
TTAAAAATGAAGTTTTAAATCAATCTAAAGTATATATGAGTAAACTTGGTCTGACAGTTACCAATGCTTA
ATCAGTGAGGCACCTATCTCAGCGATCTGTCTATTTCGTTCATCCATAGTTGCCTGACTCCCCGTCGTGT
AGATAACTACGATACGGGAGGGCTTACCATCTGGCCCCAGTGCTGCAATGATACCGCGAGACCCACGCTC
ACCGGCTCCAGATTTATCAGCAATAAACCAGCCAGCCGGAAGGGCCGAGCGCAGAAGTGGTCCTGCAACT
TTATCCGCCTCCATCCAGTCTATTAATTGTTGCCGGGAAGCTAGAGTAAGTAGTTCGCCAGTTAATAGTT
TGCGCAACGTTGTTGCCATTGCTACAGGCATCGTGGTGTCACGCTCGTCGTTTGGTATGGCTTCATTCAG
CTCCGGTTCCCAACGATCAAGGCGAGTTACATGATCCCCCATGTTGTGCAAAAAAGCGGTTAGCTCCTTC
GGTCCTCCGATCGTTGTCAGAAGTAAGTTGGCCGCAGTGTTATCACTCATGGTTATGGCAGCACTGCATA
ATTCTCTTACTGTCATGCCATCCGTAAGATGCTTTTCTGTGACTGGTGAGTACTCAACCAAGTCATTCTG
AGAATAGTGTATGCGGCGACCGAGTTGCTCTTGCCCGGCGTCAATACGGGATAATACCGCGCCACATAGC
AGAACTTTAAAAGTGCTCATCATTGGAAAACGTTCTTCGGGGCGAAAACTCTCAAGGATCTTACCGCTGT
TGAGATCCAGTTCGATGTAACCCACTCGTGCACCCAACTGATCTTCAGCATCTTTTACTTTCACCAGCGT
TTCTGGGTGAGCAAAAACAGGAAGGCAAAATGCCGCAAAAAAGGGAATAAGGGCGACACGGAAATGTTGA
ATACTCATACTCTTCCTTTTTCAATATTATTGAAGCATTTATCAGGGTTATTGTCTCATGAGCGGATACA
TATTTGAATGTATTTAGAAAAATAAACAAATAGGGGTTCCGCGCACATTTCCCCGAAAAGTGCCACCTGA
CGTCGACGGATCGGGAGATCGATCTCCCGATCCCCTAGGGTCGACTCTCAGTACAATCTGCTCTGATGCC
GCATAGTTAAGCCAGTATCTGCTCCCTGCTTGTGTGTTGGAGGTCGCTGAGTAGTGCGCGAGCAAAATTT
AAGCTACAACAAGGCAAGGCTTGACCGACAATTGCATGAAGAATCTGCTTAGGGTTAGGCGTTTTGCGCT
GCTTCGCGATGTACGGGCCAGATATACGCGTTGACATTGATTATTGACTAGTTATTAATAGTAATCAATT
ACGGGGTCATTAGTTCATAGCCCATATATGGAGTTCCGCGTTACATAACTTACGGTAAATGGCCCGCCTG
GCTGACCGCCCAACGACCCCCGCCCATTGACGTCAATAATGACGTATGTTCCCATAGTAACGCCAATAGG
GACTTTCCATTGACGTCAATGGGTGGAGTATTTACGGTAAACTGCCCACTTGGCAGTACATCAAGTGTAT
C
Features (pLannotate 1.2.2; 18 found; start..end, strand, type, name):
    132..335     +  promoter       CMV promoter: human cytomegalovirus (CMV) immediate early promoter
    377..395     +  promoter       T7 promoter: promoter for bacteriophage T7 RNA polymerase
    466..1149    +  CDS            Apobec1: ABEC1_RAT - Experimental evidence at protein level: Swiss-Prot protein existence level 1. Catalytic component of the apolipoprotein B mRNA editing enzyme complex which is responsible for the postranscriptional editing of a CAA codon for Gln to a UAA codon for stop in the APOB mRNA. May also play a role in the epigenetic regulation of gene expression by participating in DNA demethylation. From Rattus norvegicus (Rat).
   1246..2847    +  CDS            dCas9(N): N-terminal portion of catalytically inactive Streptococcus pyogenes dCas9 carrying the D10A mutation (Zetsche et al., 2015)
   2848..5342    +  CDS            Cas9(C) (fragment): C-terminal portion of Streptococcus pyogenes Cas9 (Zetsche et al., 2015)
   5656..5904    +  CDS            UGI: UNGI_BPPB2 - Experimental evidence at protein level: Swiss-Prot protein existence level 1. This protein binds specifically and reversibly to the host uracil-DNA glycosylase, preventing removal of uracil residues from PBS2 DNA by the host uracil-excision repair system. From Bacillus phage PBS2 (Bacteriophage PBS2).
   6022..6246    +  polyA_signal   bGH poly(A) signal: bovine growth hormone polyadenylation signal
   6250..6271    +  promoter       SV40 promoter (fragment): SV40 enhancer and early promoter
   6276..6292    +  misc_feature   MCS (fragment): pBluescript multiple cloning site
   6341..6357    -  protein_bind   lac operator: The lac repressor binds to the lac operator to inhibit transcription in E. coli. This inhibition can be relieved by adding lactose or isopropyl-β-D-thiogalactopyranoside (IPTG). lac repressor encoded by lacI
   6365..6395    -  promoter       lac promoter: promoter for the E. coli lac operon
   6410..6431    -  protein_bind   CAP binding site: CAP binding activates transcription in the presence of cAMP. E. coli catabolite activator protein
   6444..6536    -  CDS            lacI (fragment): lac repressor; lacI; The lac repressor binds to the lac operator to inhibit transcription in E. coli. This inhibition can be relieved by adding lactose or isopropyl-β-D-thiogalactopyranoside (IPTG).
   6719..7307    -  rep_origin     ori: high-copy-number ColE1/pMB1/pBR322/pUC origin of replication
   7478..8338    -  CDS            AmpR: β-lactamase; bla; confers resistance to ampicillin, carbenicillin, and related antibiotics
   8339..8443    -  promoter       AmpR promoter: bla
   8514..8558    -  misc_feature   bom (fragment): basis of mobility region from pBR322
   8713..131     +  enhancer       CMV enhancer (across the origin): human cytomegalovirus immediate early enhancer
