[The description below was written by a language model from this plasmid's Addgene catalogue record and pLannotate feature annotations shown in this document.]
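Description:
pCMV_BE4max is a mammalian expression plasmid of about 9 kb, built on a pCMV backbone, that encodes the BE4max cytosine base editor for C:G-to-T:A conversion. It is maintained in E. coli as a high-copy plasmid through a ColE1/pUC-type origin and is selected with ampicillin via the β-lactamase gene and its native promoter. The remaining bacterial elements (lac promoter and operator, CAP site, short lacI, bom, SV40 promoter and MCS fragments) appear to be backbone remnants with no evident role in the payload. No mammalian selection marker or reporter is annotated, so the plasmid is suited to transient transfection.

The roughly 5.6 kb insert is driven by the human CMV immediate-early enhancer and promoter and terminated by the bovine growth hormone polyadenylation signal. A T7 promoter lies just upstream of the coding region and also serves as a sequencing primer site. The open reading frame fuses rat APOBEC1 cytidine deaminase to Streptococcus pyogenes Cas9 carrying the D10A mutation, followed by uracil glycosylase inhibitor (UGI) from Bacillus phage PBS2. The table annotates one UGI copy, but an unannotated gap of about 300 bp lies between the end of Cas9 and that UGI. Linkers and any nuclear localisation signals are likewise not annotated.

In use, a guide RNA targets the Cas9 domain to a site where APOBEC1 deaminates cytosines to uracil on the displaced strand, while UGI blocks uracil excision so the edit is retained. No guide RNA cassette is present, so the guide must be supplied separately. The catalogue lists the insert species as human, although the annotated parts are of rat, bacterial and phage origin. The two feature tables describe the same 8,961 nt sequence with a small offset in numbering.
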