Addgene plasmid #112093: pCMV_BE4max
Purpose: C:G-to-T:A base editing
Depositing lab: David Liu. Depositing organization: Broad Institute. Publication: Improving cytidine and adenine base editors by expression optimization and ancestral reconstruction. Koblan LW, Doman JL, Wilson C, Levy JM, Tay T, Newby GA, Maianti JP, Raguram A, Liu DR. Nat Biotechnol. 2018 May 29. pii: nbt.4172. doi: 10.1038/nbt.4172. PubMed 29813047.
Backbone
  Vector backbone: pCMV
  Vector type: Mammalian Expression, CRISPR
Growth in bacteria
  Bacterial resistance: Ampicillin, 100 μg/mL
  Growth temperature: 37°C
  Growth strain: NEB Stable
  Copy number: High Copy
Gene/Insert
  Gene/Insert name: BE4max
  Species: H. sapiens (human)
  Insert size (bp): 5562
  Promoter: CMV
  Cloning method: Unknown
  Sequencing primers: 5′ T7 Forward; 3′ BGH-Reverse
Terms and licenses: Academic/Nonprofit Terms; Industry Terms: Not Available to Industry
How to cite: pCMV_BE4max was a gift from David Liu (Addgene plasmid # 112093 ; http://n2t.net/addgene:112093 ; RRID:Addgene_112093)
